Addgene plasmid #47172: TAL3453
Depositing lab: Keith Joung. Depositing organization: Massachusetts General Hospital. Publication: Targeted gene disruption in somatic zebrafish cells using engineered TALENs. Sander JD, Cade L, Khayter C, Reyon D, Peterson RT, Joung JK, Yeh JR. Nat Biotechnol. 2011 Aug 5;29(8):697-8. doi: 10.1038/nbt.1934. PubMed 21822241.
Backbone
  Vector backbone: JDS78
  Backbone manufacturer: Addgene plasmid #32290
  Backbone size w/o insert (bp): 6447
  Vector type: Mammalian Expression ; T7
Growth in bacteria
  Bacterial resistance: Ampicillin, 100 μg/mL
  Growth temperature: 37°C
  Growth strain: XL1 Blue
  Copy number: High Copy
Gene/Insert
  Gene/Insert name: ZebrafishCommunity-hsd17b1-right (alt name: hsd17b1)
  Species: D. rerio (zebrafish)
  Insert size (bp): 1430
  Entrez Gene: hsd17b1 (a.k.a. zfHSD17B1)
  Promoter: CMV
  Tag / fusion protein: 3X Flag (N terminal on backbone); WT FOKI (C terminal on backbone)
  Cloning method: Restriction Enzyme; 5′ cloning site BsmBI (destroyed during cloning); 3′ cloning site BsmBI (destroyed during cloning)
  Sequencing primers: 5′ CMV-F; 3′ BGH-rev
Terms and licenses: Academic/Nonprofit Terms; Industry Terms: Not Available to Industry
Depositor comments: Target binding site: TGCACAGCAAGGCTGAGT It is strongly recommended that users perform a diagnostic digest to verify this plasmid prior to use. For example, a double digest of the plasmid with BamHI and KpnI should result in two bands at 2.3kb and 5.8kb.
How to cite: TAL3453 was a gift from Keith Joung (Addgene plasmid # 47172 ; http://n2t.net/addgene:47172 ; RRID:Addgene_47172)
