[The description below was written by a language model from this plasmid's Addgene catalogue record.]
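Description:
TAL3453 is a TALEN expression plasmid built on the JDS78 backbone (about 6.4 kb without insert), a mammalian expression vector that also carries a T7 promoter. It is propagated in E. coli as a high-copy plasmid under ampicillin selection. The roughly 1.4 kb insert, named ZebrafishCommunity-hsd17b1-right, is an engineered TAL effector repeat array designed to recognise a site in the zebrafish (D. rerio) hsd17b1 gene. It is therefore a synthetic DNA-binding domain directed at that gene, not a copy of the hsd17b1 coding sequence itself. The array was cloned into the backbone through BsmBI sites that were destroyed in the process, as is typical for type IIS assembly.

In the finished construct the repeat array sits in frame between backbone-encoded parts: an N-terminal 3X Flag tag, useful for detecting the protein, and a C-terminal wild-type FokI nuclease domain. Transcription in mammalian cells is driven by the CMV promoter. The T7 designation indicates that the same coding region can be transcribed in vitro to produce mRNA, the usual route for delivering nucleases into zebrafish embryos, although the record does not spell out this use. The use of a BGH reverse sequencing primer suggests a BGH polyadenylation region downstream of the coding sequence.

Because FokI cleaves only as a dimer, this "right" monomer is meant to be paired with a matching "left" TALEN that binds the adjacent half-site. The pair introduces a double-strand break at hsd17b1, and error-prone repair then generates disruptive mutations. The associated work concerns targeted gene disruption in somatic zebrafish cells. No feature table was supplied, so element positions cannot be confirmed.
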