>Addgene plasmid #47172 | TAL3453 | depositor partial sequence | sequence record 67259 | Insert sequence
ATGGACTACAAAGACCATGACGGTGATTATAAAGATCATGACATCGATTACAAGGATGACGATGACAAGA
TGGCCCCCAAGAAGAAGAGGAAGGTGGGCATTCACCGCGGGGTACCTATGGTGGACTTGAGGACACTCGG
TTATTCGCAACAGCAACAGGAGAAAATCAAGCCTAAGGTCAGGAGCACCGTCGCGCAACACCACGAGGCG
CTTGTGGGGCATGGCTTCACTCATGCGCATATTGTCGCGCTTTCACAGCACCCTGCGGCGCTTGGGACGG
TGGCTGTCAAATACCAAGATATGATTGCGGCCCTGCCCGAAGCCACGCACGAGGCAATTGTAGGGGTCGG
TAAACAGTGGTCGGGAGCGCGAGCACTTGAGGCGCTGCTGACTGTGGCGGGTGAGCTTAGGGGGCCTCCG
CTCCAGCTCGACACCGGGCAGCTGCTGAAGATCGCGAAGAGAGGGGGAGTAACAGCGGTAGAGGCAGTGC
ACGCCTGGCGCAATGCGCTCACCGGGGCCCCCTTGAACCTGACCCCAGACCAGGTAGTCGCAATCGCGAA
CAATAATGGGGGAAAGCAAGCCCTGGAAACCGTGCAAAGGTTGTTGCCGGTCCTTTGTCAAGACCACGGC
CTTACACCGGAGCAAGTCGTGGCCATTGCATCCCACGACGGTGGCAAACAGGCTCTTGAGACGGTTCAGA
GACTTCTCCCAGTTCTCTGTCAAGCCCACGGGCTGACTCCCGATCAAGTTGTAGCGATTGCGTCGAACAT
TGGAGGGAAACAAGCATTGGAGACTGTCCAACGGCTCCTTCCCGTGTTGTGTCAAGCCCACGGTTTGACG
CCTGCACAAGTGGTCGCCATCGCCAGCCATGATGGCGGTAAGCAGGCGCTGGAAACAGTACAGCGCCTGC
TGCCTGTACTGTGCCAGGATCATGGACTGACCCCAGACCAGGTAGTCGCAATCGCGTCGAACATTGGGGG
AAAGCAAGCCCTGGAAACCGTGCAAAGGTTGTTGCCGGTCCTTTGTCAAGACCACGGCCTTACACCGGAG
CAAGTCGTGGCCATTGCAAATAATAACGGTGGCAAACAGGCTCTTGAGACGGTTCAGAGACTTCTCCCAG
TTCTCTGTCAAGCCCACGGGCTGACTCCCGATCAAGTTGTAGCGATTGCGTCGCATGACGGAGGGAAACA
AGCATTGGAGACTGTCCAACGGCTCCTTCCCGTGTTGTGTCAAGCCCACGGTTTGACGCCTGCACAAGTG
GTCGCCATCGCCTCCAATATTGGCGGTAAGCAGGCGCTGGAAACAGTACAGCGCCTGCTGCCTGTACTGT
GCCAGGATCATGGACTGACCCCAGACCAGGTAGTCGCAATCGCGTCGAACATTGGGGGAAAGCAAGCCCT
GGAAACCGTGCAAAGGTTGTTGCCGGTCCTTTGTCAAGACCACGGCCTTACACCGGAGCAAGTCGTGGCC
ATTGCAAATAATAACGGTGGCAAACAGGCTCTTGAGACGGTTCAGAGACTTCTCCCAGTTCTCTGTCAAG
CCCACGGGCTGACTCCCGATCAAGTTGTAGCGATTGCGAATAACAATGGAGGGAAACAAGCATTGGAGAC
TGTCCAACGGCTCCTTCCCGTGTTGTGTCAAGCCCACGGTTTGACGCCTGCACAAGTGGTCGCCATCGCC
AGCCATGATGGCGGTAAGCAGGCGCTGGAAACAGTACAGCGCCTGCTGCCTGTACTGTGCCAGGATCATG
GACTGACCCCAGACCAGGTAGTCGCAATCGCGTCAAACGGAGGGGGAAAGCAAGCCCTGGAAACCGTGCA
AAGGTTGTTGCCGGTCCTTTGTCAAGACCACGGCCTTACACCGGAGCAAGTCGTGGCCATTGCAAATAAT
AACGGTGGCAAACAGGCTCTTGAGACGGTTCAGAGACTTCTCCCAGTTCTCTGTCAAGCCCACGGGCTGA
CTCCCGATCAAGTTGTAGCGATTGCGTCGAACATTGGAGGGAAACAAGCATTGGAGACTGTCCAACGGCT
CCTTCCCGTGTTGTGTCAAGCCCACGGTTTGACGCCTGCACAAGTGGTCGCCATCGCCAACAACAACGGC
GGTAAGCAGGCGCTGGAAACAGTACAGCGCCTGCTGCCTGTACTGTGCCAGGATCATGGACTGACACCCG
AACAGGTGGTCGCCATTGCTTCTAATGGGGGAGGACGGCCAGCCTTGGAG
