>Addgene plasmid #47172 | TAL3453 | addgene partial sequence | sequence record 68683 | JDS-TALEN-F 5'-TAGGGGTCGGTAAACAGTGG-3'
TGTGGCGGGTGAGCTTAGGGGGCCTCCGCTCCAGCTCGACACCGGGCAGCTGCTGAAGATCGCGAAGAGA
GGGGGAGTAACAGCGGTAGAGGCAGTGCACGCCTGGCGCAATGCGCTCACCGGGGCCCCCTTGAACCTGA
CCCCAGACCAGGTAGTCGCAATCGCGAACAATAATGGGGGAAAGCAAGCCCTGGAAACCGTGCAAAGGTT
GTTGCCGGTCCTTTGTCAAGACCACGGCCTTACACCGGAGCAAGTCGTGGCCATTGCATCCCACGACGGT
GGCAAACAGGCTCTTGAGACGGTTCAGAGACTTCTCCCAGTTCTCTGTCAAGCCCACGGGCTGACTCCCG
ATCAAGTTGTAGCGATTGCGTCGAACATTGGAGGGAAACAAGCATTGGAGACTGTCCAACGGCTCCTTCC
CGTGTTGTGTCAAGCCCACGGTTTGACGCCTGCACAAGTGGTCGCCATCGCCAGCCATGATGGCGGTAAG
CAGGCGCTGGAAACAGTACAGCGCCTGCTGCCTGTACTGTGCCAGGATCATGGACTGACCCCAGACCAGG
TAGTCGCAATCGCGTCGAACATTGGGGGAAAGCAAGCCCTGGAAACCGTGCAAAGGTTGTTGCCGGTCCT
TTGTCAAGACCACGGCCTTACACCGGAGCAAGTCGTGGCCATTGCAAATAATAACGGTGGCAAACAGGCT
CTTGAGACGGTTCAGAGACTTCTCCCAGTTCTCTGTCAAGCCCACGGGCTGACTCCCGATCAAGTTGTAG
CGATTGCGTCGCATGACGGAGGGAAACAAGCATTGGAGACTGTCC
